>Addgene plasmid #8324 | pGEX-4T2 SHP2 E76A | addgene partial sequence | sequence record 16934 | 8324 with pGEX5'
TGGTTCCGCGTGGATCCCCAGGAATTCCGGGCGGGAGGAACATGACATCGCGGAGATGGTTTCACCCAAA
TATCACTGGTGTGGAGGCAGAAAACCTACTGTTGACAAGAGGAGTTGATGGCAGTTTTTTGGCAAGGCCT
AGTAAAAGTAACCCTGGAGACTTCACACTTTCCGTTAGAAGAAATGGAGCTGTCACCCACATCAAGATTC
AGAACACTGGTGATTACTATGACCTGTATGGAGGGGAGAAATTTGCCACTTTGGCTGCGTTGGTCCAGTA
TTACATGGAACATCACGGGCAATTAAAAGAGAAGAATGGAGATGTCATTGAGCTTAAATATCCTCTGAAC
TGTGCAGATCCTACCTCTGAAAGGTGGTTTCATGGACATCTCTCTGGGAAAGAAGCAGAGAAATTATTAA
CTGAAAAAGGAAAACATGGTAGTTTTCTTGTACGAGAGAGCCAGAGCCACCCTGGAGATTTTGTTCTTTC
TGTGCGCACTGGTGATGACAAAGGGGAGAGCAATGACGGCAAGTCTAAAGTGACCCATGTTATGATTCGC
TGTCAGGAACTGAAATACGACGTTGGTGGAGGAGAACGGTTTGATTCTTTGACAGATCTTGTGGAACATT
ATAAGAAGAATCCTATGGTGGAAACATTGGGTACAGTACTACAACTCAAGCAGCCCCTTAACACGACTCG
TATAAATGCTGCTGAA
