>Addgene plasmid #8324 | pGEX-4T2 SHP2 E76A | addgene partial sequence | sequence record 16935 | 8324 with pGEX3'
GAGGCAGATCGTCAGTCAGTCACGATGCGGCCGCTCGAGTCGACCCGGGAATTCCGGTCTTTAAATGGTT
TCAAATTTTGCTTATCAAAAGGTAGTCAACCACATTGCAAGCCTTCCAAATCCAAATTCTGTCTTCACAT
AAACTTTCTTGCGTCTGTTCTTGATCTTTTTAGGGAGAGGGTGAAAGTCCACATCTATTTCTGTGCTGAA
GTTTTGGCAGGTTTTCTCATCTGAAACTTTTCTGCTGTTGCATCAGGCCCACGTTTTCATAGACTCTAGC
ACTGTCTTCTCTCATTTCTGCACAGGGTGGCGTTGGAGTACAAGGCGGGAGAGGGCTCTGATCTCCACTC
GTCTGGTCCGCTAGAGAATACTTAATATTTGTATATTCGTGCCCTTTCCTCTTGCTTTTCTGCTCTTCTT
CAATCCTGCGCTGTAGTGTTTCAATATAATGCTGGACCGCCATATAGATAAATCGGTACTGTGCTTCTGT
CTGGACCATCCCTGACCTCTGAGACCGCACCATCTGGATGGTTTTGGGAACGTCAATATCGCAGTCAACA
CCTTTCTCTCTGATGATGTCAATAAGAATATCAATCACAATGAACGTCCCTGTCCGGCCAATTCCAGCAC
TGCAGTGCACCACGACCGGCCCTGCATCCATGATGCTCTCCTGCTTATGGTG
