[The description below was written by a language model from this plasmid's Addgene catalogue record.]
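Description:
pGEX-4T2 SHP2 E76A is a bacterial expression plasmid built on the pGEX-4T-2 backbone (about 4.97 kb without insert) for producing a GST-tagged form of the human tyrosine phosphatase SHP2 (PTPN11, also known as SH-PTP2) in E. coli. It is recorded as a high-copy plasmid selected with ampicillin. No feature table accompanies the record, so the promoter and origin are not explicitly stated. Vectors of the pGEX series generally use an IPTG-inducible tac promoter with a plasmid-borne lacI repressor, and the 4T variants place a thrombin cleavage site between GST and the cloned protein.

The insert is roughly 2.3 kb of human SHP2 cDNA, cloned into the EcoRI site at both ends, with both sites retained. This means the fragment can be excised with a single enzyme, and that orientation would have had to be checked during cloning. The GST moiety is supplied by the backbone at the N terminus, allowing affinity purification of the fusion protein on glutathione resin.

The insert carries the E76A substitution, described as an activating "back-side" mutation. According to the depositor's notes, this mutant is active in Xenopus assays and against the artificial substrate RCM-lysozyme, and it cannot be stimulated further in vitro by peptide engagement. That behaviour is consistent with loss of the autoinhibited state that phosphopeptide binding to the SH2 domains normally relieves. The construct is suited to making recombinant, constitutively active SHP2 for in vitro phosphatase assays and biochemical comparison with wild-type or other mutant forms of the enzyme.
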