Addgene plasmid #8324: pGEX-4T2 SHP2 E76A
Depositing lab: Ben Neel. Depositing organization: Beth Israel Deaconess Medical Center. Publication: Activated mutants of SHP-2 preferentially induce elongation of Xenopus animal caps. O'Reilly AM, Pluskey S, Shoelson SE, Neel BG. Mol Cell Biol 2000 Jan;20(1):299-311. 10.1128/MCB.20.1.299-311.2000 PubMed 10594032.
Backbone
  Vector backbone: pGEX-4T-2
  Backbone size w/o insert (bp): 4970
  Vector type: Bacterial Expression
Growth in bacteria
  Bacterial resistance: Ampicillin, 100 μg/mL
  Growth temperature: 37°C
  Growth strain: DH5alpha
  Copy number: High Copy
Gene/Insert
  Gene/Insert name: SHP2 (alt names: SH-PTP2; PTPN11)
  Species: H. sapiens (human)
  Insert size (bp): 2276
  Mutation: E76A (activated mutant)
  GenBank ID: L03535
  Entrez Gene: PTPN11 (a.k.a. BPTP3, CFC, JMML, METCDS, NS1, PTP-1D, PTP2C, SH-PTP2, SH-PTP3, SHP2)
  Tag / fusion protein: GST (N terminal on backbone)
  Cloning method: Restriction Enzyme; 5′ cloning site EcoRI (not destroyed); 3′ cloning site EcoR1 (not destroyed)
  Sequencing primers: 5′ na
Terms and licenses: Academic/Nonprofit Terms; Industry Terms: Not Available to Industry
Depositor comments: "Back-side" mutation of SHP2-activating in Xenopus and against RCM-lysozyme. Cannot be further activated in vitro by peptide engagement.
How to cite: pGEX-4T2 SHP2 E76A was a gift from Ben Neel (Addgene plasmid # 8324 ; http://n2t.net/addgene:8324 ; RRID:Addgene_8324)
